>Addgene plasmid #89287 | pET151-Vps4(101-437)-Hcp1 K321A/R325A | addgene full sequence | sequence record 175359 | Addgene NGS Result
CAAGGAGATGGCGCCCAACAGTCCCCCGGCCACGGGGCCTGCCACCATACCCACGCCGAAACAAGCGCTC
ATGAGCCCGAAGTGGCGAGCCCGATCTTCCCCATCGGTGATGTCGGCGATATAGGCGCCAGCAACCGCAC
CTGTGGCGCCGGTGATGCCGGCCACGATGCGTCCGGCGTAGAGGATCGAGATCTCGATCCCGCGAAATTA
ATACGACTCACTATAGGGGAATTGTGAGCGGATAACAATTCCCCTCTAGAAATAATTTTGTTTAACTTTA
AGAAGGAGATATACATATGCATCATCACCATCACCATGGTAAGCCTATCCCTAACCCTCTCCTCGGTCTC
GATTCTACGGAAAACCTGTATTTTCAGGGACAGGAAGAGGGTGAGGATAATGGTGGAGAAGACAACAAAA
AGCTAAGAGGTGCCTTATCGAGTGCTATTTTGTCTGAGAAGCCCAATGTTAAGTGGGAAGACGTGGCTGG
ACTGGAAGGAGCCAAAGAGGCCCTTAAAGAAGCCGTTATTTTACCTGTCAAGTTCCCACATTTGTTCAAA
GGTAACCGTAAGCCCACTTCGGGAATCTTATTGTACGGACCACCAGGTACAGGTAAATCATATTTGGCAA
AAGCAGTGGCCACCGAGGCCAATTCTACCTTTTTCAGTGTTAGTTCCAGTGATTTGGTTTCTAAGTGGAT
GGGTGAATCTGAAAAACTTGTCAAACAGTTATTTGCGATGGCAAGAGAAAATAAACCTTCTATTATTTTT
ATAGATGAAGTGGATGCGCTAACAGGTACCAGAGGAGAAGGAGAGAGCGAAGCAAGTAGAAGAATTAAAA
CAGAATTATTGGTACAAATGAATGGTGTTGGGAATGACTCCCAAGGTGTTTTGGTCCTTGGCGCAACAAA
TATCCCATGGCAACTGGACAGTGCCATCAGGAGAAGATTTGAAAGAAGAATATATATACCATTACCAGAT
TTGGCGGCAAGAACCACCATGTTCGAGATTAACGTCGGCGACACTCCATGCGTATTGACCGCGGAAGATT
ATGCGACTTTAGGTGCAATGACTGAAGGTTATTCCGGGAGTGATATTGCTGTAGTGGTGAAAGATGCGCT
AATGCAACCGATAAGAAAAATTCAAAGCGCGACACATTTCAAAGATGTCTCTACGGAGGACGACGAAACA
AGAAAACTAACACCATGCTCTCCAGGTGATGATGGCGCCATCGAGATGAGTTGGACGGATATTGAAGCTG
ATGAATTAAAAGAACCAGATCTCACCATAAAGGATTTCTTAAAGGCTATCAAATCGACGAGACCTACCGT
GAATGAGGATGACTTGCTGAAGCAAGAACAGTTCACTAGAGATTTTGGTCAAGAAGGTAACGGTGGTGGC
GGGTCTGGAGGTGGAGGCAGTGGCGGAGGTGGGAGCGGAGGCGGGATGGCTGTTGATATGTTCATCAAGA
TCGGCGACGTCAAGGGTGAGTCCAAGGACAAGACTCACGCCGAGGAAATCGACGTGCTGGCATGGAGCTG
GGGCATGTCCCAGTCCGGGTCGATGCACATGGGCGGTGGCGGCGGCGCCGGCAAGGTCAACGTGCAGGAC
CTGTCGTTCACCAAGTACATCGACAAGTCCACGCCCAACCTGATGATGGCCTGCTCCAGCGGCAAGCACT
ATCCGCAGGCGAAGCTGACCATCCGCAAGGCCGGCGGCGAGAACCAGGTCGAGTACCTGATCATCACCCT
GAAGGAAGTCCTGGTGTCCTCGGTGAGCACCGGCGGCAGCGGTGGCGAGGATCGCCTGACCGAGAACGTG
ACCCTGAACTTCGCCCAGGTCCAGGTCGACTACCAGCCGCAGAAGGCGGATGGCGCGAAGGACGGCGGTC
CGGTCAAGTACGGCTGGAACATCCGCCAGAACGTGCAGGCCGGATAATAAAAGGGCGAGCTCAGATCCGG
CTGCTAACAAAGCCCGAAAGGAAGCTGAGTTGGCTGCTGCCACCGCTGAGCAATAACTAGCATAACCCCT
TGGGGCCTCTAAACGGGTCTTGAGGGGTTTTTTGCTGAAAGGAGGAACTATATCCGGATATCCCGCAAGA
GGCCCGGCAGTACCGGCATAACCAAGCCTATGCCTACAGCATCCAGGGTGACGGTGCCGAGGATGACGAT
GAGCGCATTGTTAGATTTCATACACGGTGCCTGACTGCGTTAGCAATTTAACTGTGATAAACTACCGCAT
TAAAGCTAGCTTATCGATGATAAGCTGTCAAACATGAGAATTAATTCTTGAAGACGAAAGGGCCTCGTGA
TACGCCTATTTTTATAGGTTAATGTCATGATAATAATGGTTTCTTAGACGTCAGGTGGCACTTTTCGGGG
AAATGTGCGCGGAACCCCTATTTGTTTATTTTTCTAAATACATTCAAATATGTATCCGCTCATGAGACAA
TAACCCTGATAAATGCTTCAATAATATTGAAAAAGGAAGAGTATGAGTATTCAACATTTCCGTGTCGCCC
TTATTCCCTTTTTTGCGGCATTTTGCCTTCCTGTTTTTGCTCACCCAGAAACGCTGGTGAAAGTAAAAGA
TGCTGAAGATCAGTTGGGTGCACGAGTGGGTTACATCGAACTGGATCTCAACAGCGGTAAGATCCTTGAG
AGTTTTCGCCCCGAAGAACGTTTTCCAATGATGAGCACTTTTAAAGTTCTGCTATGTGGCGCGGTATTAT
CCCGTGTTGACGCCGGGCAAGAGCAACTCGGTCGCCGCATACACTATTCTCAGAATGACTTGGTTGAGTA
CTCACCAGTCACAGAAAAGCATCTTACGGATGGCATGACAGTAAGAGAATTATGCAGTGCTGCCATAACC
ATGAGTGATAACACTGCGGCCAACTTACTTCTGACAACGATCGGAGGACCGAAGGAGCTAACCGCTTTTT
TGCACAACATGGGGGATCATGTAACTCGCCTTGATCGTTGGGAACCGGAGCTGAATGAAGCCATACCAAA
CGACGAGCGTGACACCACGATGCCTGCAGCAATGGCAACAACGTTGCGCAAACTATTAACTGGCGAACTA
CTTACTCTAGCTTCCCGGCAACAATTAATAGACTGGATGGAGGCGGATAAAGTTGCAGGACCACTTCTGC
GCTCGGCCCTTCCGGCTGGCTGGTTTATTGCTGATAAATCTGGAGCCGGTGAGCGTGGGTCTCGCGGTAT
CATTGCAGCACTGGGGCCAGATGGTAAGCCCTCCCGTATCGTAGTTATCTACACGACGGGGAGTCAGGCA
ACTATGGATGAACGAAATAGACAGATCGCTGAGATAGGTGCCTCACTGATTAAGCATTGGTAACTGTCAG
ACCAAGTTTACTCATATATACTTTAGATTGATTTAAAACTTCATTTTTAATTTAAAAGGATCTAGGTGAA
GATCCTTTTTGATAATCTCATGACCAAAATCCCTTAACGTGAGTTTTCGTTCCACTGAGCGTCAGACCCC
GTAGAAAAGATCAAAGGATCTTCTTGAGATCCTTTTTTTCTGCGCGTAATCTGCTGCTTGCAAACAAAAA
AACCACCGCTACCAGCGGTGGTTTGTTTGCCGGATCAAGAGCTACCAACTCTTTTTCCGAAGGTAACTGG
CTTCAGCAGAGCGCAGATACCAAATACTGTCCTTCTAGTGTAGCCGTAGTTAGGCCACCACTTCAAGAAC
TCTGTAGCACCGCCTACATACCTCGCTCTGCTAATCCTGTTACCAGTGGCTGCTGCCAGTGGCGATAAGT
CGTGTCTTACCGGGTTGGACTCAAGACGATAGTTACCGGATAAGGCGCAGCGGTCGGGCTGAACGGGGGG
TTCGTGCACACAGCCCAGCTTGGAGCGAACGACCTACACCGAACTGAGATACCTACAGCGTGAGCTATGA
GAAAGCGCCACGCTTCCCGAAGGGAGAAAGGCGGACAGGTATCCGGTAAGCGGCAGGGTCGGAACAGGAG
AGCGCACGAGGGAGCTTCCAGGGGGAAACGCCTGGTATCTTTATAGTCCTGTCGGGTTTCGCCACCTCTG
ACTTGAGCGTCGATTTTTGTGATGCTCGTCAGGGGGGCGGAGCCTATGGAAAAACGCCAGCAACGCGGCC
TTTTTACGGTTCCTGGCCTTTTGCTGGCCTTTTGCTCACATGTTCTTTCCTGCGTTATCCCCTGATTCTG
TGGATAACCGTATTACCGCCTTTGAGTGAGCTGATACCGCTCGCCGCAGCCGAACGACCGAGCGCAGCGA
GTCAGTGAGCGAGGAAGCGGAAGAGCGCCTGATGCGGTATTTTCTCCTTACGCATCTGTGCGGTATTTCA
CACCGCAATGGTGCACTCTCAGTACAATCTGCTCTGATGCCGCATAGTTAAGCCAGTATACACTCCGCTA
TCGCTACGTGACTGGGTCATGGCTGCGCCCCGACACCCGCCAACACCCGCTGACGCGCCCTGACGGGCTT
GTCTGCTCCCGGCATCCGCTTACAGACAAGCTGTGACCGTCTCCGGGAGCTGCATGTGTCAGAGGTTTTC
ACCGTCATCACCGAAACGCGCGAGGCAGCTGCGGTAAAGCTCATCAGCGTGGTCGTGAAGCGATTCACAG
ATGTCTGCCTGTTCATCCGCGTCCAGCTCGTTGAGTTTCTCCAGAAGCGTTAATGTCTGGCTTCTGATAA
AGCGGGCCATGTTAAGGGCGGTTTTTTCCTGTTTGGTCACTGATGCCTCCGTGTAAGGGGGATTTCTGTT
CATGGGGGTAATGATACCGATGAAACGAGAGAGGATGCTCACGATACGGGTTACTGATGATGAACATGCC
CGGTTACTGGAACGTTGTGAGGGTAAACAACTGGCGGTATGGATGCGGCGGGACCAGAGAAAAATCACTC
AGGGTCAATGCCAGCGCTTCGTTAATACAGATGTAGGTGTTCCACAGGGTAGCCAGCAGCATCCTGCGAT
GCAGATCCGGAACATAATGGTGCAGGGCGCTGACTTCCGCGTTTCCAGACTTTACGAAACACGGAAACCG
AAGACCATTCATGTTGTTGCTCAGGTCGCAGACGTTTTGCAGCAGCAGTCGCTTCACGTTCGCTCGCGTA
TCGGTGATTCATTCTGCTAACCAGTAAGGCAACCCCGCCAGCCTAGCCGGGTCCTCAACGACAGGAGCAC
GATCATGCGCACCCGTGGCCAGGACCCAACGCTGCCCGAGATGCGCCGCGTGCGGCTGCTGGAGATGGCG
GACGCGATGGATATGTTCTGCCAAGGGTTGGTTTGCGCATTCACAGTTCTCCGCAAGAATTGATTGGCTC
CAATTCTTGGAGTGGTGAATCCGTTAGCGAGGTGCCGCCGGCTTCCATTCAGGTCGAGGTGGCCCGGCTC
CATGCACCGCGACGCAACGCGGGGAGGCAGACAAGGTATAGGGCGGCGCCTACAATCCATGCCAACCCGT
TCCATGTGCTCGCCGAGGCGGCATAAATCGCCGTGACGATCAGCGGTCCAATGATCGAAGTTAGGCTGGT
AAGAGCCGCGAGCGATCCTTGAAGCTGTCCCTGATGGTCGTCATCTACCTGCCTGGACAGCATGGCCTGC
AACGCGGGCATCCCGATGCCGCCGGAAGCGAGAAGAATCATAATGGGGAAGGCCATCCAGCCTCGCGTCG
CGAACGCCAGCAAGACGTAGCCCAGCGCGTCGGCCGCCATGCCGGCGATAATGGCCTGCTTCTCGCCGAA
ACGTTTGGTGGCGGGACCAGTGACGAAGGCTTGAGCGAGGGCGTGCAAGATTCCGAATACCGCAAGCGAC
AGGCCGATCATCGTCGCGCTCCAGCGAAAGCGGTCCTCGCCGAAAATGACCCAGAGCGCTGCCGGCACCT
GTCCTACGAGTTGCATGATAAAGAAGACAGTCATAAGTGCGGCGACGATAGTCATGCCCCGCGCCCACCG
GAAGGAGCTGACTGGGTTGAAGGCTCTCAAGGGCATCGGTCGAGATCCCGGTGCCTAATGAGTGAGCTAA
CTTACATTAATTGCGTTGCGCTCACTGCCCGCTTTCCAGTCGGGAAACCTGTCGTGCCAGCTGCATTAAT
GAATCGGCCAACGCGCGGGGAGAGGCGGTTTGCGTATTGGGCGCCAGGGTGGTTTTTCTCTTCACCAGTG
AGACGGGCAACAGCTGATTGCCCTTCACCGCCTGGCCCTGAGAGAGTTGCAGCAAGCGGTCCACGCTGGT
TTGCCCCAGCAGGCGAAAATCCTGTTTGATGGTGGTTAACGGCGGGATATAACATGAGCTGTCTTCGGTA
TCGTCGTATCCCACTACCGAGATATCCGCACCAACGCGCAGCCCGGACTCGGTAATGGCGCGCATTGCGC
CCAGCGCCATCTGATCGTTGGCAACCAGCATCGCAGTGGGAACGATGCCCTCATTCAGCATTTGCATGGT
TTGTTGAAAACCGGACATGGCACTCCAGTCGCCTTCCCGTTCCGCTATCGGCTGAATTTGATTGCGAGTG
AGATATTTATGCCAGCCAGCCAGACGCAGACGCGCCGAGACAGAACTTAATGGGCCCGCTAACAGCGCGA
TTTGCTGGTGACCCAATGCGACCAGATGCTCCACGCCCAGTCGCGTACCGTCTTCATGGGAGAAAATAAT
ACTGTTGATGGGTGTCTGGTCAGAGACATCAAGAAATAACGCCGGAACATTAGTGCAGGCAGCTTCCACA
GCAATGGCATCCTGGTCATCCAGCGGATAGTTAATGATCAGCCCACTGACGCGTTGCGCGAGAAGATTGT
GCACCGCCGCTTTACAGGCTTCGACGCCGCTTCGTTCTACCATCGACACCACCACGCTGGCACCCAGTTG
ATCGGCGCGAGATTTAATCGCCGCGACAATTTGCGACGGCGCGTGCAGGGCCAGACTGGAGGTGGCAACG
CCAATCAGCAACGACTGTTTGCCCGCCAGTTGTTGTGCCACGCGGTTGGGAATGTAATTCAGCTCCGCCA
TCGCCGCTTCCACTTTTTCCCGCGTTTTCGCAGAAACGTGGCTGGCCTGGTTCACCACGCGGGAAACGGT
CTGATAAGAGACACCGGCATACTCTGCGACATCGTATAACGTTACTGGTTTCACATTCACCACCCTGAAT
TGACTCTCTTCCGGGCGCTATCATGCCATACCGCGAAAGGTTTTGCGCCATTCGATGGTGTCCGGGATCT
CGACGCTCTCCCTTATGCGACTCCTGCATTAGGAAGCAGCCCAGTAGTAGGTTGAGGCCGTTGAGCACCG
CCGCCGCAAGGAATGGTGCATG
Features (pLannotate 1.2.2; 22 found; start..end, strand, type, name):
    209..227     +  promoter       T7 promoter: promoter for bacteriophage T7 RNA polymerase
    228..252     +  protein_bind   lac operator: The lac repressor binds to the lac operator to inhibit transcription in E. coli. This inhibition can be relieved by adding lactose or isopropyl-β-D-thiogalactopyranoside (IPTG). lac repressor encoded by lacI
    267..289     +  RBS            RBS: efficient ribosome binding site from bacteriophage T7 gene 10 (Olins and Rangwala, 1989)
    318..359     +  CDS            V5 tag: epitope tag from simian virus 5
    360..379     +  CDS            TEV site (fragment): tobacco etch virus (TEV) protease recognition and cleavage site
    381..1391    +  CDS            VPS4 (fragment): VPS4_YEAST - Also known as CSC1, DID6, END13, GRD13, VPL4, VPT10. Experimental evidence at protein level: Swiss-Prot protein existence level 1. Involved in the transport of biosynthetic membrane proteins from the prevacuolar/endosomal compartment to the vacuole. Required for multivesicular body (MVB) protein sorting. Catalyzes the ATP-dependent dissociation of class E VPS proteins from endosomal membranes, such as the disassembly of the ESCRT-III complex. From Saccharomyces cerevisiae (strain ATCC 204508 / S288c) (Baker's yeast).
   1446..1931    +  CDS            hcp1: HCP1_PSEAE - Experimental evidence at protein level: Swiss-Prot protein existence level 1. Required for assembly of the protein secretion apparatus HSI- I. Actively secreted during chronic infection of cystic fibrosis patients. From Pseudomonas aeruginosa (strain ATCC 15692 / DSM 22644 / CIP 104116 / JCM 14847 / LMG 12228 / 1C / PRS 101 / PAO1).
   1960..2009    +  CDS            SET1 (fragment): solubility-enhancement tag derived from T7 phage gene 10B
   2017..2064    +  terminator     T7 terminator: transcription terminator for bacteriophage T7 RNA polymerase
   2087..2191    -  CDS            TcR (fragment): tetracycline efflux protein; tet; confers resistance to tetracycline
   2248..2271    -  promoter       tet promoter (fragment): E. coli promoter for tetracycline efflux protein gene
   2388..2492    +  promoter       AmpR promoter: bla
   2493..3353    +  CDS            AmpR: β-lactamase; bla; confers resistance to ampicillin, carbenicillin, and related antibiotics
   3524..4112    +  rep_origin     ori: high-copy-number ColE1/pMB1/pBR322/pUC origin of replication
   4298..4437    -  misc_feature   bom: basis of mobility region from pBR322
   4539..4730    -  CDS            rop: Rop protein, which maintains plasmids at low copy number; rop
   4747..5127    +  CDS            YPB1_ECOLX: Protein predicted: Swiss-Prot protein existence level 4. From Escherichia coli.
   5369..5993    -  CDS            TcR (fragment): tetracycline efflux protein; tet; confers resistance to tetracycline
   6008..6029    -  protein_bind   CAP binding site: CAP binding activates transcription in the presence of cAMP. E. coli catabolite activator protein
   6042..7124    -  CDS            lacI: lac repressor; lacI; The lac repressor binds to the lac operator to inhibit transcription in E. coli. This inhibition can be relieved by adding lactose or isopropyl-β-D-thiogalactopyranoside (IPTG).
   7125..7202    -  promoter       lacI promoter: lacI
   7210..187     -  CDS            TcR (fragment) (across the origin): tetracycline efflux protein; tet; confers resistance to tetracycline
