[The description below was written by a language model from this plasmid's Addgene catalogue record and pLannotate feature annotations shown in this document.]
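Description:
pET151-Vps4(101-437)-Hcp1 K321A/R325A is a bacterial expression plasmid of about 7.3 kb built on the Invitrogen pET151 backbone for producing a recombinant fusion protein in E. coli. It replicates from a pBR322-type ColE1 origin accompanied by the bom region and the rop gene, consistent with its catalogue listing as low copy, and it is selected with ampicillin through the β-lactamase (AmpR) gene. The scattered tetracycline-resistance fragments and tet promoter remnant in the feature table are non-functional leftovers of the pBR322 ancestry. A backbone-encoded lacI gene supplies lac repressor.

Expression is driven by a T7 promoter followed by a lac operator and the T7 gene 10 ribosome binding site, so transcription depends on a host supplying T7 RNA polymerase and is induced with IPTG; a T7 terminator closes the unit. The open reading frame begins with the backbone's N-terminal 6xHis-V5-TEV module (the annotation detects the V5 epitope and TEV site; the His tag is given only in the catalogue fields), allowing affinity purification, detection and proteolytic tag removal. This is followed by S. cerevisiae Vps4 residues 101-437, the AAA ATPase cassette lacking the first 100 amino acids, carrying Lys-321 and Arg-325 substitutions to alanine. After a short gap in the annotation, presumably a linker, it is fused at its C terminus to Pseudomonas aeruginosa Hcp1. The insert was introduced by ligation-independent cloning. The record does not state the rationale for the Hcp1 fusion or the point mutations, but the construct comes from structural work on protein translocation by the Vps4-Vta1 ATPase and serves to produce this mutant fusion protein in bacteria.
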