Addgene plasmid #89287: pET151-Vps4(101-437)-Hcp1 K321A/R325A
Purpose: Bacterial expression of S. cerevisiae Vps4 AAA ATPase cassette fused to P. aeruginosa Hcp1
Depositing lab: Chris Hill. Depositing organization: University of Utah. Publication: Structural Basis of Protein Translocation by the Vps4-Vta1 AAA ATPase. Monroe N, Han H, Shen PS, Sundquist WI, Hill CP. Elife. 2017 Apr 5;6. pii: e24487. doi: 10.7554/eLife.24487. PubMed 28379137.
Backbone
  Vector backbone: pET151
  Backbone manufacturer: Invitrogen
  Backbone size w/o insert (bp): 5700
  Total vector size (bp): 7300
  Vector type: Bacterial Expression
Growth in bacteria
  Bacterial resistance: Ampicillin, 100 μg/mL
  Growth temperature: 37°C
  Growth strain: DH5alpha
  Copy number: Low Copy
Gene/Insert
  Gene/Insert name: Vacuolar protein sorting-associated protein 4 (alt name: Vps4)
  Species: S. cerevisiae (budding yeast)
  Insert size (bp): 1554
  Mutation: deleted amino acids 1-100, mutated Lys-321 and Arg-325 to Ala
  GenBank ID: NM_001184270
  Entrez Gene: VPS4 (a.k.a. YPR173C, CSC1, DID6, END13, GRD13, VPL4, VPT10)
  Promoter: T7
  Tag / fusion protein: 6xHis-V5-TEV (N terminal on backbone); Hcp1 (C terminal on insert)
  Cloning method: Ligation Independent Cloning
  Sequencing primers: 5′ TAATACGACTCACTATAGG; 3′ GCTAGTTATTGCTCAGCGG
Terms and licenses: Academic/Nonprofit Terms; Industry Terms: Not Available to Industry
How to cite: pET151-Vps4(101-437)-Hcp1 K321A/R325A was a gift from Chris Hill (Addgene plasmid # 89287 ; http://n2t.net/addgene:89287 ; RRID:Addgene_89287)
